>Addgene plasmid #157433 | pD649-HAsp-BPI-COMP5AP-AviTag-9xHis | depositor full sequence | sequence record 303975 | Full Sequence
TTTCAATATTATTGAAGCATTTATCAGGGTTATTGTCTCATGAGCGGATACATATTTGAATGTATTTAGA
AAAATAAACAAATAGGGGTCAGTGTTACAACCAATTAACCAATTCTGAACATTATCGCGAGCCCATTTAT
ACCTGAATATGGCTCATAACACCCCTTGCTCATGACCAAAATCCCTTAACGTGAGTTACGCGCGCGTCGT
TCCACTGAGCGTCAGACCCCGTAGAAAAGATCAAAGGATCTTCTTGAGATCCTTTTTTTCTGCGCGTAAT
CTGCTGCTTGCAAACAAAAAAACCACCGCTACCAGCGGTGGTTTGTTTGCCGGATCAAGAGCTACCAACT
CTTTTTCCGAAGGTAACTGGCTTCAGCAGAGCGCAGATACCAAATACTGTTCTTCTAGTGTAGCCGTAGT
TAGCCCACCACTTCAAGAACTCTGTAGCACCGCCTACATACCTCGCTCTGCTAATCCTGTTACCAGTGGC
TGCTGCCAGTGGCGATAAGTCGTGTCTTACCGGGTTGGACTCAAGACGATAGTTACCGGATAAGGCGCAG
CGGTCGGGCTGAACGGGGGGTTCGTGCACACAGCCCAGCTTGGAGCGAACGACCTACACCGAACTGAGAT
ACCTACAGCGTGAGCTATGAGAAAGCGCCACGCTTCCCGAAGGGAGAAAGGCGGACAGGTATCCGGTAAG
CGGCAGGGTCGGAACAGGAGAGCGCACGAGGGAGCTTCCAGGGGGAAACGCCTGGTATCTTTATAGTCCT
GTCGGGTTTCGCCACCTCTGACTTGAGCGTCGATTTTTGTGATGCTCGTCAGGGGGGCGGAGCCTATGGA
AAAACGCCAGCAACGCGGCCTTTTTACGGTTCCTGGCCTTTTGCTGGCCTTTTGCTCACATGTTCTTTCC
TGCGTTATCCCCTGATTCTGTGGATAACCGTATTACCGCCTTTGAGTGAGCTGATACCGCTCGCCGCAGC
CGAACGACCGAGCGCAGCGAGTCAGTGAGCGAGGAAGCGGAAGGCGAGAGTAGGGAACTGCCAGGCATCA
AACTAAGCAGAAGGCCCCTGACGGATGGCCTTTTTGCGTTTCTACAAACTCTTTCTGTGTTGTAAAACGA
CGGCCAGTCTTAAGCTCGGGCCCCCTGGGCGGTTCTGATAACGAGTAATCGTTAATCCGCAAATAACGTA
AAAACCCGCTTCGGCGGGTTTTTTTATGGGGGGAGTTTAGGGAAAGAGCATTTGTCAGAATATTTAAGGG
CGCCTGTCACTTTGCTTGATATATGAGAATTATTTAACCTTATAAATGAGAAAAAAGCAACGCACTTTAA
ATAAGATACGTTGCTTTTTCGATTGATGAACACCTATAATTAAACTATTCATCTATTATTTATGATTTTT
TGTATATACAATATTTCTAGTTTGTTAAAGAGAATTAAGAAAATAAATCTCGAAAATAATAAAGGGAAAA
TCAGTTTTTGATATCAAAATTATACATGTCAACGATAATACAAAATATAATACAAACTATAAGATGTTAT
CAGTATTTATTATCATTTAGAATAAATTTTGTGTCGCCCTTAATTGTGAGCGGATAACAATTACGAGCTT
CATGCACAGTGGCGTTGACTCAATATTGGCCATTAGCCATATTATTCATTGGTTATATAGCATAAATCAA
TATTGGCTATTGGCCATTGCATACGTTGTATCTATATCATAATATGTACATTTATATTGGCTCATGTCCA
ATATGACCGCCATGTTGGCATTGATTATTGACTAGTTATTAATAGTAATCAATTACGGGGTCATTAGTTC
ATAGCCCATATATGGAGTTCCGCGTTACATAACTTACGGTAAATGGCCCGCCTGGCTGACCGCCCAACGA
CCCCCGCCCATTGACGTCAATAATGACGTATGTTCCCATAGTAACGCCAATAGGGACTTTCCATTGACGT
CAATGGGTGGAGTATTTACGGTAAACTGCCCACTTGGCAGTACATCAAGTGTATCATATGCCAAGTACGC
CCCCTATTGACGTCAATGACGGTAAATGGCCCGCCTGGCATTATGCCCAGTACATGACCTTATGGGACTT
TCCTACTTGGCAGTACATCTACGTATTAGTCATCGCTATTACCATGGTGATGCGGTTTTGGCAGTACATC
AATGGGCGTGGATAGCGGTTTGACTCACGGGGATTTCCAAGTCTCCACCCCATTGACGTCAATGGGAGTT
TGTTTTGGCACCAAAATCAACGGGACTTTCCAAAATGTCGTAACAACTCCGCCCCATTGACGCAAATGGG
CGGTAGGCGTGTACGGTGGGAGGTCTATATAAGCAGAGCTCGTTTAGTGAACCGTCAGATCGCCTGGAGA
CGCCATCCACGCTGTTTTGACCTCCATAGAAGACACCGGGACCGATCCAGCCTCCGCGGCCGGGAACGGT
GCATTGGAACGCGGATTCCCCGTGCCAAGAGTGACGTAAGTACCGCCTATAGAGTCTATAGGCCCACCCC
CTTGGCTTCGTTAGAACGCGGCTACAATTAATACATAACCTTATGTATCATACACATACGATTTAGGTGA
CACTATAGAATAACATCCACTTTGCCTTTCTCTCCACAGGTGTCCACTCCCAGGTCCAACTGCACCTCGG
TTCTATCGAAAACGCGCCTGCTAGCGCCACCATGAAGACCATCATTGCCCTGAGCTACATCTTCTGCCTG
GTGTTCGCTGCGGCCGCC
[651 nt withheld, positions 2749-3399]
GAAACACTGGATGTGCAGATGAAGGGCGAGTTCTACAGCGAGAACCACCACAATCCTCCACCTTTCGCTC
CTCCAGTGATGGAATTCCCTGCCGCTCACGACCGGATGGTGTATCTGGGCCTGAGCGACTACTTCTTCAA
CACAGCCGGCCTGGTGTACCAAGAGGCCGGCGTGCTGAAAATGACCCTGCGGGACGACATGATCCCCAAA
GAGAGCAAGTTCCGGCTGACCACCAAGTTCTTCGGCACCTTCCTGCCTGAGGTGGCCAAGAAATTCCCCA
ATATGAAGATCCAGATCCACGTGTCCGCCAGCACACCTCCTCATCTGTCTGTGCAGCCAACCGGCCTGAC
ATTCTACCCTGCCGTGGATGTTCAGGCCTTCGCCGTGCTGCCTAATAGCTCTCTGGCCAGCCTGTTCCTG
ATCGGCATGCACACAACCGGCAGCATGGAAGTGTCCGCCGAGAGCAATAGACTCGTGGGCGAGCTGAAAC
TGGACCGGCTGCTGCTGGAACTGAAGCACAGCAACATCGGCCCCTTTCCAGTGGAACTGCTGCAGGACAT
CATGAACTACATCGTGCCCATCCTGGTGCTGCCAAGAGTGAACGAGAAGCTGCAGAAGGGCTTCCCACTG
CCTACACCAGCTAGAGTGCAGCTGTACAACGTGGTGCTGCAGCCTCACCAGAACTTTCTGCTGTTTGGCG
CCGACGTGGTGTACAAAGGCGCGCCGGAAGATCAAGTTGATCCAAGATTGATTGATGGCAAGGGCGGATC
TCTGGAGGTGCTGTTCCAGGGACCAGGCGGAAGCGGCAATCCCGGCGGCGATCTGGCCCCCCAGATGCTG
CGCGAGCTGCAGGAGACCAATGCCGCCCTGCAGGACGTGCGCGAGCTGCTGCGCCACCGCGTGAAGGAGA
TCACCTTCCTGAAGAACACCGTGATGGAGTGCGACGCCTGCGGTATGCAGCCCTCTAGAGGCTCCGGCTC
CATCATCCCAGTTGAGGAGGAGAACCCGGACTTCTGGAACCGCGAGGCAGCCGAGGCCCTGGGTGCCGCC
AAGAAGCTGCAGCCTGCACAGACAGCCGCCAAGAACCTCATCATCTTCCTGGGCGATGGGATGGGGGTGT
CTACGGTGACAGCTGCCAGGATCCTAAAAGGGCAGAAGAAGGACAAACTGGGGCCTGAGATACCCCTGGC
CATGGACCGCTTCCCATATGTGGCTCTGTCCAAGACATACAATGTAGACAAACATGTGCCAGACAGTGGA
GCCACAGCCACGGCCTACCTGTGCGGGGTCAAGGGCAACTTCCAGACCATTGGCTTGAGTGCAGCCGCCC
GCTTTAACCAGTGCAACACGACACGCGGCAACGAGGTCATCTCCGTGATGAATCGGGCCAAGAAAGCAGG
GAAGTCAGTGGGAGTGGTAACCACCACACGAGTGCAGCACGCCTCGCCAGCCGGCACCTACGCCCACACG
GTGAACCGCAACTGGTACTCGGACGCCGACGTGCCTGCCTCGGCCCGCCAGGAGGGGTGCCAGGACATCG
CTACGCAGCTCATCTCCAACATGGACATTGACGTGATCCTAGGTGGAGGCCGAAAGTACATGTTTCGCAT
GGGAACCCCAGACCCTGAGTACCCAGATGACTACAGCCAAGGTGGGACCAGGCTGGACGGGAAGAATCTG
GTGCAGGAATGGCTGGCGAAGCGCCAGGGTGCCCGGTATGTGTGGAACCGCACTGAGCTCATGCAGGCTT
CCCTGGACCCGTCTGTGACCCATCTCATGGGTCTCTTTGAGCCTGGAGACATGAAATACGAGATCCACCG
AGACTCCACACTGGACCCCTCCCTGATGGAGATGACAGAGGCTGCCCTGCGCCTGCTGAGCAGGAACCCC
CGCGGCTTCTTCCTCTTCGTGGAGGGTGGTCGCATCGACCATGGTCATCATGAAAGCAGGGCTTACCGGG
CACTGACTGAGACGATCATGTTCGACGACGCCATTGAGAGGGCGGGCCAGCTCACCAGCGAGGAGGACAC
GCTGAGCCTCGTCACTGCCGACCACTCCCACGTCTTCTCCTTCGGAGGCTACCCCCTGCGAGGGAGCTCC
ATCTTCGGGCTGGCCCCTGGCAAGGCCCGGGACAGGAAGGCCTACACGGTCCTCCTATACGGAAACGGTC
CAGGCTATGTGCTCAAGGACGGCGCCCGGCCGGATGTTACCGAGAGCGAGAGCGGGAGCCCCGAGTATCG
GCAGCAGTCAGCAGTGCCCCTGGACGAAGAGACCCACGCAGGCGAGGACGTGGCGGTGTTCGCGCGCGGC
CCGCAGGCGCACCTGGTTCACGGCGTGCAGGAGCAGACCTTCATAGCGCACGTCATGGCCTTCGCCGCCT
GCCTGGAGCCCTACACCGCCTGCGACCTGGCGCCCCCCGCCGGCACCACCGACGCCGCGCACCCGGGTGG
CGGAGGACTGAACGACATCTTCGAGGCTCAGAAAATCGAATGGCACGAACATCACCATCACCATCACCAT
CACCATTAAGGCCGGCCTGTAGTCACTGGCACAACGCGTTACCCGGTAAGCCAATCGGGTATACACGGTC
GTCATACTGCAGACAGGGTTCTTCTACTTTGCAAGATAGTCTTGAGTAGTAAAATAAATAGATAGAGAAA
ATCAGCCTCGACTGTGCCTTCTAGTTGCCAGCCATCTGTTGTTTGCCCCTCCCCCGTGCCTTCCTTGACC
CTGGAAGGTGCCACTCCCACTGTCCTTTCCTAATAAAATGAGGAAATTGCATCACAACACTCAACCCTAT
CTCGGTCTATTCTTTTGATTTATAAGGGATTTTGCCGATTTCGGCCTATTGGTTAAAAAATGAGCTGATT
TAACAAAAATTTAACGCGAATTAATTCTGTGGAATGTGTGTCAGTTAGGGTGTGGAAAGTCCCCAGGCTC
CCCAGCAGGCAGAAGTATGCAAAGCATGCATCTCAATTAGTCAGCAACCAGGTGTGGAAAGTCCCCAGGC
TCCCCAGCAGGCAGAAGTATGCAAAGCATGCATCTCAATTAGTCAGCAACCATAGTCCCGCCCCTAACTC
CGCCCATCCCGCCCCTAACTCCGCCCAGTTCCGCCCATTCTCCGCCCCATGGCTGACTAATTTTTTTTAT
TTATGCAGAGGCCGAGGCCGCCTCTGCCTCTGAGCTATTCCAGAAGTAGTGAGGAGGCTTTTTTGGAGGC
CTAGGCTTTTGCAAAAAGCTCCCGGGAGCTTGTATATCCATTTTCGGATCTGATCAGCACGTGTTGACAA
TTAATCATCGGCATAGTATATCGGCATAGTATAATACGACAAGGTGAGGAACTAAACCATGACCGAGTAC
AAGCCCACGGTGCGCCTCGCCACCCGCGACGACGTCCCCAGGGCCGTACGCACCCTCGCCGCCGCGTTCG
CCGACTACCCCGCCACGCGCCACACCGTCGATCCGGACCGCCACATCGAGCGGGTCACCGAGCTGCAAGA
ACTCTTCCTCACGCGCGTCGGGCTCGACATCGGCAAGGTGTGGGTCGCGGACGACGGCGCCGCGGTGGCG
GTCTGGACCACGCCGGAGAGCGTCGAAGCGGGGGCGGTGTTCGCCGAGATCGGCCCGCGCATGGCCGAGT
TGAGCGGTTCCCGGCTGGCCGCGCAGCAACAGATGGAAGGCCTCCTGGCGCCGCACCGGCCCAAGGAGCC
CGCGTGGTTCCTGGCCACCGTCGGCGTCTCGCCCGACCACCAGGGCAAGGGTCTGGGCAGCGCCGTCGTG
CTCCCCGGAGTGGAGGCGGCCGAGCGCGCCGGGGTGCCCGCCTTCCTGGAGACATCCGCGCCCCGCAACC
TCCCCTTCTACGAGCGGCTCGGCTTCACCGTCACCGCCGACGTCGAGGTGCCCGAAGGACCGCGCACCTG
GTGCATGACCCGCAAGCCCGGTGCCTGACACGTGCTACGAGATTTCGATTCCACCGCCGCCTTCTATGAA
AGGTTGGGCTTCGGAATCGTTTTCCGGGACGCCGGCTGGATGATCCTCCAGCGCGGGGATCTCATGCTGG
AGTTCTTCGCCCACCCCAACTTGTTTATTGCAGCTTATAATGGTTACAAATAAAGCAATAGCATCACAAA
TTTCACAAATAAAGCATTTTTTTCACTGCATTCTAGTTGTGGTTTGTCCAAACTCATCAATGTATCTTAT
CATGTCTGTATACCGTCGACCTCTAGCTAGAGCTTGGCGTAATCATGGTCATTACCAATGCTTAATCAGT
GAGGCACCTATCTCAGCGATCTGTCTATTTCGTTCATCCATAGTTGCCTGACTCCCCGTCGTGTAGATAA
CTACGATACGGGAGGGCTTACCATCTGGCCCCAGCGCTGCGATGATACCGCGAGAACCACGCTCACCGGC
TCCGGATTTATCAGCAATAAACCAGCCAGCCGGAAGGGCCGAGCGCAGAAGTGGTCCTGCAACTTTATCC
GCCTCCATCCAGTCTATTAATTGTTGCCGGGAAGCTAGAGTAAGTAGTTCGCCAGTTAATAGTTTGCGCA
ACGTTGTTGCCATCGCTACAGGCATCGTGGTGTCACGCTCGTCGTTTGGTATGGCTTCATTCAGCTCCGG
TTCCCAACGATCAAGGCGAGTTACATGATCCCCCATGTTGTGCAAAAAAGCGGTTAGCTCCTTCGGTCCT
CCGATCGTTGTCAGAAGTAAGTTGGCCGCAGTGTTATCACTCATGGTTATGGCAGCACTGCATAATTCTC
TTACTGTCATGCCATCCGTAAGATGCTTTTCTGTGACTGGTGAGTACTCAACCAAGTCATTCTGAGAATA
GTGTATGCGGCGACCGAGTTGCTCTTGCCCGGCGTCAATACGGGATAATACCGCGCCACATAGCAGAACT
TTAAAAGTGCTCATCATTGGAAAACGTTCTTCGGGGCGAAAACTCTCAAGGATCTTACCGCTGTTGAGAT
CCAGTTCGATGTAACCCACTCGTGCACCCAACTGATCTTCAGCATCTTTTACTTTCACCAGCGTTTCTGG
GTGAGCAAAAACAGGAAGGCAAAATGCCGCAAAAAAGGGAATAAGGGCGACACGGAAATGTTGAATACTC
ATATTCTTCCTT
Features (pLannotate 1.2.2; 24 found; start..end, strand, type, name):
    119..143     -  CDS            KanR (fragment): aminoglycoside phosphotransferase; aph(3')-Ia; confers resistance to kanamycin
    254..842     +  rep_origin     ori: high-copy-number ColE1/pMB1/pBR322/pUC origin of replication
   1067..1084    +  terminator     rrnB T2 terminator (fragment): transcription terminator T2 from the E. coli rrnB gene
   1109..1128    -  CDS            lacZα (fragment): LacZα fragment of β-galactosidase; lacZ fragment
   1584..1600    +  protein_bind   lac operator: The lac repressor binds to the lac operator to inhibit transcription in E. coli. This inhibition can be relieved by adding lactose or isopropyl-β-D-thiogalactopyranoside (IPTG). lac repressor encoded by lacI
   1843..2146    +  enhancer       CMV enhancer: human cytomegalovirus immediate early enhancer
   2147..2350    +  promoter       CMV promoter: human cytomegalovirus (CMV) immediate early promoter
   2486..2529    +  intron         CMV intron (fragment): modified intron A from human cytomegalovirus
   2581..2599    +  promoter       SP6 promoter: promoter for bacteriophage SP6 RNA polymerase
   2603..2640    +  CDS            IgH signal sequence (fragment): signal sequence from the mouse immunoglobulin heavy chain variable region
   2671..4116    +  CDS            BPI (sequence partly withheld): BPI_HUMAN - Experimental evidence at protein level: Swiss-Prot protein existence level 1. The cytotoxic action of BPI is limited to many species of Gram-negative bacteria; this specificity may be explained by a strong affinity of the very basic N-terminal half for the negatively charged lipopolysaccharides that are unique to the Gram-negative bacterial outer envelope. Has antibacterial activity against the Gram-negative bacterium P.aeruginosa, this activity is inhibited by LPS from P.aeruginosa. From Homo sapiens (Human).
   4213..4392    +  CDS            Comp (fragment): COMP_RAT - Experimental evidence at protein level: Swiss-Prot protein existence level 1. May play a role in the structural integrity of cartilage via its interaction with other extracellular matrix proteins such as the collagens and fibronectin. Can mediate the interaction of chondrocytes with the cartilage extracellular matrix through interaction with cell surface integrin receptors. Could play a role in the pathogenesis of osteoarthritis. Potent suppressor of apoptosis in both primary chondrocytes and transformed cells. Suppresses apoptosis by blocking the activation of caspase-3 and by indu
   4380..5832    +  CDS            SEAP (fragment): secreted alkaline phosphatase from human placenta The natural enzyme has a C-terminal transmembrane sequence that is replaced by a GPI anchor.
   5857..5898    +  CDS            AviTag™ (fragment): peptide tag that allows for enzymatic biotinylation
   5902..5925    +  CDS            8xHis: 8xHis affinity tag
   6071..6182    +  polyA_signal   bGH poly(A) signal: bovine growth hormone polyadenylation signal
   6183..6291    +  rep_origin     f1 ori (fragment): f1 bacteriophage origin of replication; arrow indicates direction of (+) strand synthesis
   6305..6634    +  promoter       SV40 promoter: SV40 enhancer and early promoter
   6682..6729    +  promoter       EM7 promoter: synthetic bacterial promoter&nbsp
   6748..7347    +  CDS            PuroR (fragment): puromycin N-acetyltransferase; pac from Streptomyces; confers resistance to puromycin
   7357..7482    +  CDS            ble (fragment): BLE_KLEPN - Experimental evidence at protein level: Swiss-Prot protein existence level 1. Binding protein with a strong affinity to the bleomycin family of antibiotics. Binds to CL990; an antimitotic-antibiotic compound. From Klebsiella pneumoniae.
   7477..7598    +  polyA_signal   SV40 poly(A) signal: SV40 polyadenylation signal
   7651..8511    -  CDS            AmpR: β-lactamase; bla; confers resistance to ampicillin, carbenicillin, and related antibiotics
   8514..89      -  promoter       AmpR promoter (fragment) (across the origin): bla
