[The description below was written by a language model from this plasmid's Addgene catalogue record and pLannotate feature annotations shown in this document.]
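Description:
pD649-HAsp-BPI-COMP5AP-AviTag-9xHis is a mammalian expression plasmid built on the pD649 backbone for producing a secreted, multimerised fusion of human BPI (bactericidal/permeability-increasing protein). It is propagated in E. coli as a high-copy plasmid through a ColE1/pUC-type origin and selected with ampicillin via the β-lactamase gene. The full sequence record is about 8.5 kb. A separate SV40 early/EM7 promoter cassette drives a puromycin N-acetyltransferase coding sequence followed by an SV40 polyadenylation signal, which would permit puromycin selection in mammalian cells. The annotation also picks up short fragments of KanR, lacZα, ble and an f1 origin, which appear to be backbone remnants.

Expression is driven by the CMV enhancer and promoter, followed by a piece of CMV intron A and an SP6 promoter that serves as the 5′ sequencing primer site and could support in vitro transcription. The open reading frame begins with a secretion leader, named HAsp in the construct title, although the annotation tool matches part of it to an immunoglobulin heavy chain signal sequence. The BPI insert follows, flanked by retained NotI and AscI sites so that inserts can be exchanged across the collection. Downstream, in frame on the backbone, are the coiled-coil region of rat cartilage oligomeric matrix protein, which assembles into pentamers, human placental alkaline phosphatase as an enzymatic reporter, an AviTag for site-specific biotinylation, and a polyhistidine tag for purification. The unit ends with a bGH polyadenylation signal.

The associated work concerns a human cell-surface protein interactome, where such high-avidity, AP-tagged soluble proteins suit binding screens. The depositor notes that some plasmids in this collection may carry an IS4-like transposase insertion upstream of the CMV promoter.
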