Addgene plasmid #157433: pD649-HAsp-BPI-COMP5AP-AviTag-9xHis
Purpose: Mammalian expression of secreted protein fused to COMP5AP-AviTag-9xHis.
Depositing lab: Chris Garcia. Depositing organization: Stanford University. Publication: A Human IgSF Cell-Surface Interactome Reveals a Complex Network of Protein-Protein Interactions. Wojtowicz WM, Vielmetter J, Fernandes RA, Siepe DH, Eastman CL, Chisholm GB, Cox S, Klock H, Anderson PW, Rue SM, Miller JJ, Glaser SM, Bragstad ML, Vance J, Lam AW, Lesley SA, Zinn K, Garcia KC. Cell. 2020 Aug 20;182(4):1027-1043.e17. doi: 10.1016/j.cell.2020.07.025. PubMed 32822567.
Backbone
  Vector backbone: pD649
  Backbone size w/o insert (bp): 7153
  Vector type: Mammalian Expression
Growth in bacteria
  Bacterial resistance: Ampicillin, 100 μg/mL
  Growth temperature: 37°C
  Growth strain: DH5alpha
  Copy number: High Copy
Gene/Insert
  Gene/Insert name: BPI
  Species: H. sapiens (human)
  Insert size (bp): 1368
  Entrez Gene: BPI
  Promoter: CMV/SP6
  Tag / fusion protein: COMP5AP-AviTag-9xHis (C terminal on backbone)
  Cloning method: Restriction Enzyme; 5′ cloning site GCGGCCGC (not destroyed); 3′ cloning site GGCGCGCC (not destroyed)
  Sequencing primers: 5′ ATTTAGGTGACACTATAG; 3′ CGTCGCACTCCATCACGGTG
Resource information
  A portion of this plasmid was derived from a plasmid made by: synthesis by ThermoFisher
Terms and licenses: Academic/Nonprofit Terms; Industry Terms: Not Available to Industry
Depositor comments: Some plasmids in this collection may have an IS4-like element ISVsa5 family transposase upstream of the CMV promoter.
How to cite: pD649-HAsp-BPI-COMP5AP-AviTag-9xHis was a gift from Chris Garcia (Addgene plasmid # 157433 ; http://n2t.net/addgene:157433 ; RRID:Addgene_157433)
