>Addgene plasmid #157433 | pD649-HAsp-BPI-COMP5AP-AviTag-9xHis | depositor partial sequence | sequence record 303976 | insert (secreted protein)
[651 nt withheld, positions 1-651]
GAAACACTGGATGTGCAGATGAAGGGCGAGTTCTACAGCGAGAACCACCACAATCCTCCACCTTTCGCTC
CTCCAGTGATGGAATTCCCTGCCGCTCACGACCGGATGGTGTATCTGGGCCTGAGCGACTACTTCTTCAA
CACAGCCGGCCTGGTGTACCAAGAGGCCGGCGTGCTGAAAATGACCCTGCGGGACGACATGATCCCCAAA
GAGAGCAAGTTCCGGCTGACCACCAAGTTCTTCGGCACCTTCCTGCCTGAGGTGGCCAAGAAATTCCCCA
ATATGAAGATCCAGATCCACGTGTCCGCCAGCACACCTCCTCATCTGTCTGTGCAGCCAACCGGCCTGAC
ATTCTACCCTGCCGTGGATGTTCAGGCCTTCGCCGTGCTGCCTAATAGCTCTCTGGCCAGCCTGTTCCTG
ATCGGCATGCACACAACCGGCAGCATGGAAGTGTCCGCCGAGAGCAATAGACTCGTGGGCGAGCTGAAAC
TGGACCGGCTGCTGCTGGAACTGAAGCACAGCAACATCGGCCCCTTTCCAGTGGAACTGCTGCAGGACAT
CATGAACTACATCGTGCCCATCCTGGTGCTGCCAAGAGTGAACGAGAAGCTGCAGAAGGGCTTCCCACTG
CCTACACCAGCTAGAGTGCAGCTGTACAACGTGGTGCTGCAGCCTCACCAGAACTTTCTGCTGTTTGGCG
CCGACGTGGTGTACAAA
